>Addgene plasmid #157791 | pWM_12x601_45bpLinker | addgene full sequence | sequence record 357066 | Addgene NGS Result
TGTGAGCGGATAACAATTTCACACAGGAAACAGCTATGACTATGATTACGCCCAAGCTTGATATCATGAG
AAGTCAGGATGGGAACAGGATGTATATATCTGACACGTGCCTGGAGACTAGGGAGTAATCCCCTTGGCGG
TTAAAACGCGGGGGACAGCGCGTACGTGCGTTTAAGCGGTGCTAGAGCTGTCTACGACCAATTGAGCGGC
CTCGGCACCGGGATTCTCCAGTTACATGATCACCAGATCCATCTAGATGGAGAAGTCAGGATGGGAACAG
GATGTATATATCTGACACGTGCCTGGAGACTAGGGAGTAATCCCCTTGGCGGTTAAAACGCGGGGGACAG
CGCGTACGTGCGTTTAAGCGGTGCTAGAGCTGTCTACGACCAATTGAGCGGCCTCGGCACCGGGATTCTC
CAGTTACATGATCACCAGATCCAGCTAGATGGAGAAGTCAGGATGGGAACAGGATGTATATATCTGACAC
GTGCCTGGAGACTAGGGAGTAATCCCCTTGGCGGTTAAAACGCGGGGGACAGCGCGTACGTGCGTTTAAG
CGGTGCTAGAGCTGTCTACGACCAATTGAGCGGCCTCGGCACCGGGATTCTCCAGTTACATGATCACCAG
ATCCAGCTAGATGGAGAAGTCAGGATGGGAACAGGATGTATATATCTGACACGTGCCTGGAGACTAGGGA
GTAATCCCCTTGGCGGTTAAAACGCGGGGGACAGCGCGTACGTGCGTTTAAGCGGTGCTAGAGCTGTCTA
CGACCAATTGAGCGGCCTCGGCACCGGGATTCTCCAGTTACATGATCACCAGATCCAGCTAGATGGAGAA
GTCAGGATGGGAACAGGATGTATATATCTGACACGTGCCTGGAGACTAGGGAGTAATCCCCTTGGCGGTT
AAAACGCGGGGGACAGCGCGTACGTGCGTTTAAGCGGTGCTAGAGCTGTCTACGACCAATTGAGCGGCCT
CGGCACCGGGATTCTCCAGTTACATGATCACCAGATCCAGCTAGATGGAGAAGTCAGGATGGGAACAGGA
TGTATATATCTGACACGTGCCTGGAGACTAGGGAGTAATCCCCTTGGCGGTTAAAACGCGGGGGACAGCG
CGTACGTGCGTTTAAGCGGTGCTAGAGCTGTCTACGACCAATTGAGCGGCCTCGGCACCGGGATTCTCCA
GTTACATGATCACCAGATCCAGCTAGATGGAGAAGTCAGGATGGGAACAGGATGTATATATCTGACACGT
GCCTGGAGACTAGGGAGTAATCCCCTTGGCGGTTAAAACGCGGGGGACAGCGCGTACGTGCGTTTAAGCG
GTGCTAGAGCTGTCTACGACCAATTGAGCGGCCTCGGCACCGGGATTCTCCAGTTACATGATCACCAGAT
CCAGCTAGATGGAGAAGTCAGGATGGGAACAGGATGTATATATCTGACACGTGCCTGGAGACTAGGGAGT
AATCCCCTTGGCGGTTAAAACGCGGGGGACAGCGCGTACGTGCGTTTAAGCGGTGCTAGAGCTGTCTACG
ACCAATTGAGCGGCCTCGGCACCGGGATTCTCCAGTTACATGATCACCAGATCCAGCTAGATGGAGAAGT
CAGGATGGGAACAGGATGTATATATCTGACACGTGCCTGGAGACTAGGGAGTAATCCCCTTGGCGGTTAA
AACGCGGGGGACAGCGCGTACGTGCGTTTAAGCGGTGCTAGAGCTGTCTACGACCAATTGAGCGGCCTCG
GCACCGGGATTCTCCAGTTACATGATCACCAGATCCAGCTAGATGGAGAAGTCAGGATGGGAACAGGATG
TATATATCTGACACGTGCCTGGAGACTAGGGAGTAATCCCCTTGGCGGTTAAAACGCGGGGGACAGCGCG
TACGTGCGTTTAAGCGGTGCTAGAGCTGTCTACGACCAATTGAGCGGCCTCGGCACCGGGATTCTCCAGT
TACATGATCACCAGATCCAGCTAGATGGAGAAGTCAGGATGGGAACAGGATGTATATATCTGACACGTGC
CTGGAGACTAGGGAGTAATCCCCTTGGCGGTTAAAACGCGGGGGACAGCGCGTACGTGCGTTTAAGCGGT
GCTAGAGCTGTCTACGACCAATTGAGCGGCCTCGGCACCGGGATTCTCCAGTTACATGATCACCAGATCC
AGCTAGCTGGAGAAGTCAGGATGGGAACAGGATGTATATATCTGACACGTGCCTGGAGACTAGGGAGTAA
TCCCCTTGGCGGTTAAAACGCGGGGGACAGCGCGTACGTGCGTTTAAGCGGTGCTAGAGCTGTCTACGAC
CAATTGAGCGGCCTCGGCACCGGGATTCTCCAGTTACATGATCACCAGATCATGATATCGGATCCCCGGG
TACCGAGCTCGAATTCGGGCTTGCCGTCGTTTTACAGCGACGAGACTGGGAAAATCCTGGCGTTACCCAA
CTTAATCGCCTTGCCGCACACCCCCCTTTCGCCAGTTGGCGTAATAGCGAAGAAGCCCGCACTGACCGCC
CTTCCCAACAGTTGCGTAGTCTGAATGGCGAATGGCGTTAAACTAGTAGCCCGCCTAATGAGCGGGCTTT
TTTTTAATTCCCCTATTTGTTTATTTTTCTAAATACATTCAAATAGATATCCGCTCATGAGACAATAACC
CTGATAAATGCTTCAATAATATTGAAAAAGGAAGAGTATGAGTATTCAACATTTCCGTGTCGCCCTTATT
CCCTTTTTTGCGGCATTTTGCCTTCCTGTTTTTGCTCACCCAGAAACGCTCGTGAAAGTAAAAGACGCAG
AGGACCAATTGGGGGCACGAGTGGGATACATAGAACTGGACTTGAATAGCGGTAAAATCCTTGAGAGTTT
TCGCCCTGAAGAGCGTTTTCCAATGATGAGCACTTTCAAAGTTCTGCTATGTGGAGCAGTATTATCCCGT
GTAGATGCGGGGCAAGAGCAACTCGGACGACGGATATCCTATTCGCAGAATGACTTGGTTGAATACTCCC
CAGTGACAGAAAAGCACCTTACGGACGGAATGACGGTAAGAGAATTATGTAGTGCCGCCATAACGATGAG
TGATAACACTGCGGCGAACTTACTTCTGACAACCATCGGTGGACCGAAGGAATTAACCGCTTTTTTGCAC
AATATGGGAGACCATGTAACTCGCCTTGACCGTTGGGAACCAGAACTGAATGAAGCCATACCAAACGACG
AGCGAGACACCACAATGCCTGCGGCAATGGCAACAACATTACGCAAACTGATATCTGGCGAACTACTTAC
TCTGGCTTCACGGCAACAATTAATAGACTGGCTTGAAGCGGATAAAGTTGCAGGACCACTACTGCGTTCG
GCACTTCCTGCTGGCTGGTTTATTGCTGATAAATCTGGGGCAGGAGAGCGTGGTTCACGGGGTATCATTG
CCGCACTTGGACCAGATGGTAAGCCTTCCCGTATCGTAGTTATCTACACGACGGGTAGTCAGGCAACTAT
GGACGAACGAAATAGACAGATTGCTGAAATAGGGGCTTCACTGATTAAGCATTGGTAAACCGATATCATT
AAAGGCTCCTTTTGGAGCCTTTTTTTTTGGACGGACCGAGTAGAAAAGATCAAAGGATCTTCTTGAGATC
CTTTTTTTCTGCGCGTAATCTGCTGCTTGCAAACAAAAAAACCACCGCTACCAGCGGTGGTATGTTTGCC
GGATCAAGAGCTACCAACTCTTTTTCCGAAGGTAACTGGCTTCAGCAGAGCGCAGATACCAAATACTGTT
CTTCTAGTGTAGCCGGATATCGGCCACCACTTCAAGAACTCTGTAGCACCGCCTACATACCTCGCTCTGC
TAATCCTGTTACCAGTGGCTGCTGCCAGTGGCGATAAGTCGTGTCTTACCGGGTTGGACTCAAGACGATA
GTTACCGGATAAGGCGCAGCGGTCGGGCTGAACGGGGGGTTCGTGCACACAGCCCAGCTTGGAGCGAACG
ACCTACACCGAACTGAGATACCTACAGCGTGAGCTATGAGAAAGCGCCACGTTCCGATATCGAGAAAGGC
GGACAGGTATCCGGTAAGCGGCAGGGTCGGAACAGGAGAGCGCACGAGGGAGCTTCCAGGGGGAAACGCC
TGGTATCTTTATAGTCCTGTCGGGTTTCGCCACCTCTGACTTGAGCGTCGATTTTTGTGATGCTCGTCAG
GGGGGCGGAGCCTATGGAAAAACGCCAGCAACGCGGCCTTTTTACGGTTCCTGAATTGATTAATGTGAGT
TAGCTCACTCATTAGGCACCCCAGGCTTTACACTTTATGCTGCCGGCTCGTATGTTGTGTGGAAT
Features (pLannotate 1.2.2; 9 found; start..end, strand, type, name):
   2370..2396    -  misc_feature   MCS (fragment): pUC18/19 multiple cloning site
   2400..2558    +  CDS            lacZ (fragment): BGAL_ECOLI - Experimental evidence at protein level: Swiss-Prot protein existence level 1. From Escherichia coli (strain K12).
   2606..2697    +  promoter       AmpR promoter: bla
   2698..3555    +  CDS            bla: BLAT_ECOLX - Experimental evidence at protein level: Swiss-Prot protein existence level 1. TEM-type are the most prevalent beta-lactamases in enterobacteria; they hydrolyze the beta-lactam bond in susceptible beta-lactam antibiotics, thus conferring resistance to penicillins and cephalosporins. TEM-3 and TEM-4 are capable of hydrolyzing cefotaxime and ceftazidime. TEM-5 is capable of hydrolyzing ceftazidime. TEM-6 is capable of hydrolyzing ceftazidime and aztreonam. TEM-8/CAZ-2, TEM- 16/CAZ-7 and TEM-24/CAZ-6 are markedly active against ceftazidime. IRT- 4 shows resistance to beta-lactamase in
   3559..3601    +  terminator     fd terminator (fragment): central terminator from bacteriophage fd (Otsuka and Kunisawa, 1982)
   3633..4220    +  rep_origin     ori: high-copy-number ColE1/pMB1/pBR322/pUC origin of replication
   4261..4282    +  protein_bind   CAP binding site: CAP binding activates transcription in the presence of cAMP. E. coli catabolite activator protein
   4297..4327    +  promoter       lac promoter: promoter for the E. coli lac operon
   4335..16      +  protein_bind   lac operator (across the origin): The lac repressor binds to the lac operator to inhibit transcription in E. coli. This inhibition can be relieved by adding lactose or isopropyl-β-D-thiogalactopyranoside (IPTG). lac repressor encoded by lacI
