[The description below was written by a language model from this plasmid's Addgene catalogue record and pLannotate feature annotations shown in this document.]
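Description:
pWM_12x601_45bpLinker is a small (about 4.3 kb) pUC-derived bacterial plasmid that serves as a source of defined DNA template for in vitro chromatin reconstitution rather than as a protein expression vector, despite its catalogue classification as "Bacterial Expression". It is propagated in E. coli through a high-copy ColE1/pUC-type origin and selected with ampicillin via the bla (TEM beta-lactamase) gene driven by its own promoter and followed by a fragment of the phage fd terminator. Remnants of the pUC lac region are also annotated: the CAP binding site, lac promoter and lac operator, a fragment of the pUC18/19 multiple cloning site and a lacZ fragment. These appear to be backbone leftovers flanking the insert. The depositor notes that yields are moderate despite the high-copy origin and that the plasmid is occasionally unstable in dam-/dcm- strains, which fits with the repetitive nature of the insert.

The payload is a 2,322 bp synthetic insert, cloned with BamHI/HindIII sites, consisting of twelve tandem copies of the "601" sequence, a strong nucleosome-positioning element, separated by 45 bp linkers. The automated feature table does not annotate this array, which presumably occupies the unannotated region of roughly 2.3 kb upstream of the MCS fragment. According to the record, EcoRV digestion releases the 12x601 array and also generates carrier DNA, which prevents overassembly of nucleosomes on the array during reconstitution. The resulting regularly spaced 12-nucleosome arrays are suited to biophysical studies of chromatin. The associated publication concerns chromatin organisation by intrinsic and regulated phase separation, where linker length is a controlled variable.
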