Addgene plasmid #157791: pWM_12x601_45bpLinker
Purpose: EcoRV digestion produces 12x601 chromatin assembly construct with 45 bp linker lengths in addition to carrier DNA that prevents overassembly of nucleosomes
Depositing lab: Michael Rosen. Depositing organization: University of Texas Southwestern Medical Center. Publication: Organization of Chromatin by Intrinsic and Regulated Phase Separation. Gibson BA, Doolittle LK, Schneider MWG, Jensen LE, Gamarra N, Henry L, Gerlich DW, Redding S, Rosen MK. Cell. 2019 Oct 3;179(2):470-484.e21. doi: 10.1016/j.cell.2019.08.037. Epub 2019 Sep 19. PubMed 31543265.
Backbone
  Vector backbone: pWM
  Vector type: Bacterial Expression
Growth in bacteria
  Bacterial resistance: Ampicillin, 100 μg/mL
  Growth temperature: 37°C
  Growth strain: DH5alpha
  Copy number: High Copy
Gene/Insert
  Gene/Insert name: 12x601_45bp linker
  Species: Synthetic
  Insert size (bp): 2322
  Cloning method: Restriction Enzyme; 5′ cloning site BamHI/HindIII (not destroyed); 3′ cloning site HindIII (not destroyed)
  Sequencing primers: 5′ AGCCCGCTCATTAGGCGGGCTAC; 3′ AGCGGATAACAATTTCACACAGG
Terms and licenses: Academic/Nonprofit Terms; Industry Terms: Not Available to Industry
Depositor comments: occasional plasmid instability in dam-/dcm- strains High copy plasmid (pUC-based, but medium yield)
How to cite: pWM_12x601_45bpLinker was a gift from Michael Rosen (Addgene plasmid # 157791 ; http://n2t.net/addgene:157791 ; RRID:Addgene_157791)
